Addgene plasmid #158519: pZA41
Purpose: In planta gene expression of Golden gate compatible A. thaliana ZAR1-eGFP. Km plant selection marker.
Depositing lab: Sophien Kamoun. Depositing organization: Sainsbury Laboratory, Norwich. Publication: A vector system for fast-forward studies of the HOPZ-ACTIVATED RESISTANCE1 (ZAR1) resistosome in the model plant Nicotiana benthamiana. Harant A, Pai H, Sakai T, Kamoun S, Adachi H. Plant Physiol. 2022 Jan 20;188(1):70-80. doi: 10.1093/plphys/kiab471. PubMed 34633454.
Backbone
  Vector backbone: pICH86988
  Backbone manufacturer: https://www.addgene.org/48076/
  Vector type: Plant Expression
Growth in bacteria
  Bacterial resistance: Kanamycin, 50 μg/mL
  Growth temperature: 37°C
  Growth strain: DH5alpha
  Copy number: High Copy
Gene/Insert
  Gene/Insert name: ZAR1-eGFP
  Species: A. thaliana (mustard weed)
  Entrez Gene: ZAR1 (a.k.a. HOPZ-ACTIVATED RESISTANCE 1, ZAR1)
  Tag / fusion protein: eGFP (C terminal on insert)
  Cloning method: Restriction Enzyme; 5′ cloning site Unknown (unknown if destroyed)
Terms and licenses: Academic/Nonprofit Terms; Industry Terms: Not Available to Industry
How to cite: pZA41 was a gift from Sophien Kamoun (Addgene plasmid # 158519 ; http://n2t.net/addgene:158519 ; RRID:Addgene_158519)
