[The description below was written by a language model from this plasmid's Addgene catalogue record and pLannotate feature annotations shown in this document.]
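Description:
pZA41 is a binary T-DNA plasmid for plant expression, built on the Golden Gate-compatible pICH86988 backbone and about 11.8 kb in the sequenced record. It carries a high-copy ColE1/pUC-type origin for propagation in E. coli, and the pVS1 origin with its RepA replication and StaA stability genes, a module normally used to maintain binary vectors in Agrobacterium. A small incP oriV fragment is also annotated. Bacterial selection is by kanamycin, through an aphA-3 aminoglycoside phosphotransferase gene driven by the bla promoter.

Two cassettes lie between the nopaline-type left and right border repeats. Next to the left border is the plant selection marker, nptII (neo), flanked by the NOS promoter and NOS terminator, which gives kanamycin resistance to transformed plant cells. The second cassette is the payload: a CaMV 35S promoter followed by the TMV Ω translational enhancer drives the Arabidopsis thaliana ZAR1 (RPP13L4) coding sequence, fused at its C terminus to a fluorescent protein and terminated by the OCS terminator. The catalogue entry identifies the tag as eGFP. The automated annotation labels it EBFP, which probably reflects the close sequence similarity among GFP variants. The CaMV ORF VI fragment annotated just upstream of the 35S promoter is most likely extended viral promoter sequence rather than an expressed gene.

ZAR1 (HOPZ-ACTIVATED RESISTANCE 1) is an immune receptor that forms the resistosome. The plasmid belongs to a vector system for studying that complex in Nicotiana benthamiana, where it provides strong constitutive in planta expression of fluorescently tagged ZAR1. The record does not state the cloning sites used.
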