Features (pLannotate 1.2.2; 19 found; start..end, strand, type, name):
     32..56      +  misc_feature   RB T-DNA repeat: right border repeat from nopaline C58 T-DNA
    179..767     -  rep_origin     ori: high-copy-number ColE1/pMB1/pBR322/pUC origin of replication
    938..1732    -  CDS            KanR: aminoglycoside phosphotransferase; aphA-3; confers resistance to kanamycin
   1733..1837    -  promoter       AmpR promoter: bla
   1854..1914    -  rep_origin     oriV (fragment): incP origin of replication
   2120..2314    -  rep_origin     pVS1 oriV: origin of replication for the Pseudomonas plasmid pVS1 (Heeb et al., 2000)
   2380..3453    -  CDS            pVS1 RepA: replication protein from the Pseudomonas plasmid pVS1 (Heeb et al., 2000)
   3882..4511    -  CDS            pVS1 StaA: stability protein from the Pseudomonas plasmid pVS1 (Heeb et al., 2000)
   4775..4799    +  misc_feature   LB T-DNA repeat: left border repeat from nopaline C58 T-DNA
   5009..5192    +  promoter       NOS promoter: nopaline synthase promoter NOS promoter
   5213..6004    +  CDS            neo: KKA2_KLEPN - Also known as kan, nptII. Experimental evidence at protein level: Swiss-Prot protein existence level 1. Resistance to kanamycin, neomycin, paromomycin, ribostamycin, butirosin and gentamicin B. From Klebsiella pneumoniae.
   6033..6285    +  terminator     NOS terminator: nopaline synthase terminator and poly(A) signal
   6311..7117    +  CDS            IBMP_CAMVB (fragment): Experimental evidence at protein level: Swiss-Prot protein existence level 1. Enhances the ribosomal termination-reinitiation event leading to the translation of major open reading frames on the polycistronic viral RNAs. From Cauliflower mosaic virus (strain Bari 1) (CaMV).
   7301..7646    +  promoter       CaMV 35S promoter: strong constitutive promoter from cauliflower mosaic virus
   7598..7644    +  promoter       minimal CaMV 35S promoter: minimal 35S promoter from cauliflower mosaic virus
   7675..7728    +  misc_feature   TMV Ω: translational enhancer from the tobacco mosaic virus 5'-leader sequence (Gallie et al., 1988)
   7737..10292   +  CDS            RPP13L4: R13L4_ARATH - Also known as ZAR1 From Arabidopsis thaliana (Mouse-ear cress).
  10299..11018   +  CDS            EBFP: enhanced blue variant of GFP mammalian codon-optimized
  11026..11733   +  terminator     OCS terminator: octopine synthase terminator
>Addgene plasmid #158519 | pZA41 | addgene full sequence | sequence record 309655 | Addgene NGS Result
GGGACACGAAGTGGTTTAAACTATCAGTGTTTGACAGGATATATTGGCGGGTAAACCTAAGAGAAAAGAG
CGTTTATTAGAATAATCGGATATTTAAAAGGGCGTGAAAAGGTTTATCCGTTCGTCCATTTGTATGTGCC
AACCACAGGAACCGTAAAAAGGCCGCGTTGCTGGCGTTTTTCCATAGGCTCCGCCCCCCTGACGAGCATC
ACAAAAATCGACGCTCAAGTCAGAGGTGGCGAAACCCGACAGGACTATAAAGATACCAGGCGTTTCCCCC
TGGAAGCTCCCTCGTGCGCTCTCCTGTTCCGACCCTGCCGCTTACCGGATACCTGTCCGCCTTTCTCCCT
TCGGGAAGCGTGGCGCTTTCTCATAGCTCACGCTGTAGGTATCTCAGTTCGGTGTAGGTCGTTCGCTCCA
AGCTGGGCTGTGTGCACGAACCCCCCGTTCAGCCCGACCGCTGCGCCTTATCCGGTAACTATCGTCTTGA
GTCCAACCCGGTAAGACACGACTTATCGCCACTGGCAGCAGCCACTGGTAACAGGATTAGCAGAGCGAGG
TATGTAGGCGGTGCTACAGAGTTCTTGAAGTGGTGGCCTAACTACGGCTACACTAGAAGGACAGTATTTG
GTATCTGCGCTCTGCTGAAGCCAGTTACCTTCGGAAAAAGAGTTGGTAGCTCTTGATCCGGCAAACAAAC
CACCGCTGGTAGCGGTGGTTTTTTTGTTTGCAAGCAGCAGATTACGCGCAGAAAAAAAGGATCTCAAGAA
GATCCTTTGATCTTTTCTACGGGGTCTGACGCTCAGTGGAACGAAAACTCACGTTAAGGGATTTTGGTCA
TGAGATTATCAAAAAGGATCTTCACCTAGATCCTTTTAAATTAAAAATGAAGTTTTAAATCAATCTAAAG
TATATATGAGTAAACTTGGTCTGACAGCTAAAACAATTCATCCAGTAAAATATAATATTTTATTTTCTCC
CAATCAGGCTTGATCCCCAGTAAGTCAAAAAATAGCTCGACATACTGTTCTTCCCCGATATCCTCCCTGA
TCGACCGGACGCAGAAGGCAATGTCATACCACTTGTCCGCCCTGCCGCTTCTCCCAAGATCAATAAAGCC
ACTTACTTTGCCATCTTTCACAAAGATGTTGCTGTCTCCCAGGTCGCCGTGGGAAAAGACAAGTTCCTCT
TCGGGCTTTTCCGTCTTTAAAAAATCATACAGCTCGCGCGGATCTTTAAATGGAGTGTCCTCTTCCCAGT
TTTCGCAATCCACATCGGCCAGATCGTTATTCAGTAAGTAATCCAATTCGGCTAAGCGGCTGTCTAAGCT
ATTCGTATAGGGACAATCCGATATGTCGATGGAGTGAAAGAGCCTGATGCACTCCGCATACAGCTCGATA
ATCTTTTCAGGGCTTTGTTCATCTTCATACTCTTCCGAGCAAAGGACGCCATCGGCCTCACTCATGAGCA
GATTGCTCCAGCCATCATGCCGTTCAAAGTGCAGGACCTTTGGAACAGGCAGCTTTCCTTCCAGCCATAG
CATCATGTCCTTTTCCCGTTCCACATCATAGGTGGTCCCTTTATACCGGCTGTCCGTCATTTTTAAATAT
AGGTTTTCATTTTCTCCCACCAGCTTATATACCTTAGCAGGAGACATTCCTTCCGTATCTTTTGCGCAGC
GGTATTTTTCGATCAGTTTTTTCAATTCCGGTGATATTCTCATTTTAGCCATACTCTTCCTTTTTCAATA
TTATTGAAGCATTTATCAAGGTTATTGTCTCATGAGCGGATACATATTTGAATGTATTTAGAAAAATAAA
CAAATAGGGGTTCCGCGCACGAATTGGCCAGCGCTGCCATTTTTGGGGTGAGGCCGTTCGCGGCCGAGGG
GCGCAGCCCCTGGGGGGATGGGAGCTCGGTGCCTTGATGTGGGCGCCGGCGGTCGAGTGGCGACGGCGCG
GCTTGTCCGCGCCCTGGTAGATTGCCTGGCCGTAGGCCAGCCATTTTTGAGCGGCCAGCGGCCGCGATAG
GCCGACGCGAAGCGGCGGGGCGTAGGGAGCGCAGCGACCGAAGGGTAGGCGCTTTTTGCAGCTCTTCGGC
TGTGCGCTGGCCAGACAGTTATGCACAGGCCAGGCGGGTTTTAAGAGTTTTAATAAGTTTTAAAGAGTTT
TAGGCGGAAAAATCGCCTTTTTTCTCTTTTATATCAGTCACTTACATGTGTGACCGGTTCCCAATGTACG
GCTTTGGGTTCCCAATGTACGGGTTCCGGTTCCCAATGTACGGCTTTGGGTTCCCAATGTACGTGCTATC
CACAGGAAAGAAGCTTTTTCGACCTTTTTCCCCTGCTAGGGCAATTTGCCCTAGCATCTGCTCCGTACAT
TAGGAACCGGCGGATGCTTCGCCCTCGATCAGGTTGCGGTAGCGCATGACTAGGATCGGGCCAGCCTGCC
CCGCCTCCTCCTTCAAATCGTACTCCGGCAGGTCATTTGACCCGATCAGCTTGCGCACGGTGAAACAGAA
CTTCTTGAACTCTCCGGCGCTGCCACTGCGTTCGTAGATCGTCTTGAACAACCATCTGGCTTCTGCCTTG
CCTGCGGCGCGGCGTGCCAGGCGGTAGAGAAAACGGCCGATGCCGGGATCGATCAAAAAGTAATCGGGGT
GAACCGTCAGCACGTCCGGGTTCTTGCCTTCTGTGATCTCGCGGTACATCCAATCAGCTAGCTCGATCTC
GATGTACTCCGGCCGCCCGGTTTCGCTCTTTACGATCTTGTAGCGGCTAATCAAGGCTTCACCCTCGGAT
ACCGTCACCAGGCGGCCGTTCTTGGCCTTCTTCGTACGCTGCATGGCAACGTGCGTGGTGTTTAACCGAA
TGCAGGTTTCTACCAGGTCGTCTTTCTGCTTTCCGCCATCGGCTCGCCGGCAGAACTTGAGTACGTCCGC
AACGTGTGGACGGAACACGCGGCCGGGCTTGTCTCCCTTCCCTTCCCGGTATCGGTTCATGGATTCGGTT
AGATGGGAAACCGCCATCAGTACCAGGTCGTAATCCCACACACTGGCCATGCCGGCCGGCCCTGCGGAAA
CCTCTACGTGCCCGTCTGGAAGCTCGTAGCGGATCACCTCGCCAGCTCGTCGGTCACGCTTCGACAGACG
GAAAACGGCCACGTCCATGATGCTGCGACTATCGCGGGTGCCCACGTCATAGAGCATCGGAACGAAAAAA
TCTGGTTGCTCGTCGCCCTTGGGCGGCTTCCTAATCGACGACGCACCGGCTGCCGGCGGTTGCCGGGATT
CTTTGCGGATTCGATCAGCGGCCGCTTGCCACGATTCACCGGGGCGTGCTTCTGCCTCGATGCGTTGCCG
CTGGGCGGCCTGCGCGGCCTTCAACTTCTCCACCAGGTCATCACCCAGCGCCGCGCCGATTTGTACCGGG
CCGGATGGTTTGCGACCGCTCACGCCGATTCCTCGGGCTTGGGGGTTCCAGTGCCATTGCAGGGCCGGCA
GACAACCCAGCCGCTTACGCCTGGCCAACCGCCCGTTCCTCCACACATGGGGCATTCCACGGCGTCGGTG
CCTGGTTGTTCTTGATTTTCCATGCCGCCTCCTTTAGCCGCTAAAATTCATCTACTCATTTATTCATTTG
CTCATTTACTCTGGTAGCTGCGCGATGTATTCAGATAGCAGCTCGGTAATGGTCTTGCCTTGGCGTACCG
CGTACATCTTCAGCTTGGTGTGATCCTCCGCCGGCAACTGAAAGTTGACCCGCTTCATGGCTGGCGTGTC
TGCCAGGCTGGCCAACGTTGCAGCCTTGCTGCTGCGTGCGCTCGGACGGCCGGCACTTAGCGTGTTTGTG
CTTTTGCTCATTTTCTCTTTACCTCATTAACTCAAATGAGTTTTGATTTAATTTCAGCGGCCAGCGCCTG
GACCTCGCGGGCAGCGTCGCCCTCGGGTTCTGATTCAAGAACGGTTGTGCCGGCGGCGGCAGTGCCTGGG
TAGCTCACGCGCTGCGTGATACGGGACTCAAGAATGGGCAGCTCGTACCCGGCCAGCGCCTCGGCAACCT
CACCGCCGATGCGCGTGCCTTTGATCGCCCGCGACACGACAAAGGCCGCTTGTAGCCTTCCATCCGTGAC
CTCAATGCGCTGCTTAACCAGCTCCACCAGGTCGGCGGTGGCCCATATGTCGTAAGGGCTTGGCTGCACC
GGAATCAGCACGAAGTCGGCTGCCTTGATCGCGGACACAGCCAAGTCCGCCGCCTGGGGCGCTCCGTCGA
TCACTACGAAGTCGCGCCGGCCGATGGCCTTCACGTCGCGGTCAATCGTCGGGCGGTCGATGCCGACAAC
GGTTAGCGGTTGATCTTCCCGCACGGCCGCCCAATCGCGGGCACTGCCCTGGGGATCGGAATCGACTAAC
AGAACATCGGCCCCGGCGAGTTGCAGGGCGCGGGCTAGATGGGTTGCGATGGTCGTCTTGCCTGACCCGC
CTTTCTGGTTAAGTACAGCGATAACCTTCATGCGTTCCCCTTGCGTATTTGTTTATTTACTCATCGCATC
ATATACGCAGCGACCGCATGACGCAAGCTGTTTTACTCAAATACACATCACCTTTTTAGACGGCGGCGCT
CGGTTTCTTCAGCGGCCAAGCTGGCCGGCCAGGCCGCCAGCTTGGCATCAGACAAACCGGCCAGGATTTC
ATGCAGCCGCACGGCTGATGGGCTGCCTGTATCGAGTGGTGATTTTGTGCCGAGCTGCCGGTCGGGGAGC
TGTTGGCTGGCTGGTGGCAGGATATATTGTGGTGTAAACAAATTGACGCTTAGACAACTTAATAACACAT
TGCGGACGTTTTTAATGTACTGGGGTGGATGCAGTGGGCCCCACTCTGTGTGCCGAATTCGGATCCGGAG
AGCGGAGAATTAAGGGAGTCACGTTATGACCCCCGCCGATGACGCGGGACAAGCCGTTTTACGTTTGGAA
CTGACAGAACCGCAACGTTGAAGGAGCCACTCAGCCGCGGGTTTCTGGAGTTTAATGAGCTAAGCACATA
CGTCAGAAACCATTATTGCGCGTTCAAAAGTCGCCTAAGGTCACTATCAGCTAGCAAATATTTCTTGTCA
AAAATGCTCCACTGACGTTCCATAAATTCCCCTCGGTATCCAATTAGAGTCTCATATTCACTCTCAATCC
AAATAATCTGCACCGGATCTGGATCGTTTCGCATGATTGAACAAGATGGATTGCACGCAGGTTCTCCGGC
CGCTTGGGTGGAGAGGCTATTCGGCTATGACTGGGCACAACAGACAATCGGCTGCTCTGATGCCGCCGTG
TTCCGGCTGTCAGCGCAGGGGCGCCCGGTTCTTTTTGTCAAGACCGACCTGTCCGGTGCCCTGAATGAAC
TCCAGGACGAGGCAGCGCGGCTATCGTGGCTGGCCACGACGGGCGTTCCTTGCGCAGCTGTGCTCGACGT
TGTCACTGAAGCGGGAAGGGACTGGCTGCTATTGGGCGAAGTGCCGGGGCAGGATCTCCTGTCATCTCAC
CTTGCTCCTGCCGAGAAAGTATCCATCATGGCTGATGCAATGCGGCGGCTGCATACGCTTGATCCGGCTA
CCTGCCCATTCGACCACCAAGCGAAACATCGCATCGAGCGAGCACGTACTCGGATGGAAGCCGGTCTTGT
CGATCAGGATGATCTGGACGAAGAGCATCAGGGGCTCGCGCCAGCCGAACTGTTCGCCAGGCTCAAGGCG
CGTATGCCCGACGGCGAGGATCTCGTCGTGACTCATGGCGATGCCTGCTTGCCGAATATCATGGTGGAAA
ATGGCCGCTTTTCTGGATTCATCGACTGTGGCCGGCTGGGTGTGGCGGACCGCTATCAGGACATAGCGTT
GGCTACCCGTGATATTGCTGAAGAGCTTGGCGGCGAATGGGCTGACCGCTTCCTCGTGCTTTACGGTATC
GCCGCTCCCGATTCGCAGCGCATCGCCTTCTATCGCCTTCTTGACGAGTTCTTCTGAGCGGGTCTGGATC
TAGAGTCAAGCAGATCGTTCAAACATTTGGCAATAAAGTTTCTTAAGATTGAATCCTGTTGCCGGTCTTG
CGATGATTATCATATAATTTCTGTTGAATTACGTTAAGCATGTAATAATTAACATGTAATGCATGACGTT
ATTTATGAGATGGGTTTTTATGATTAGAGTCCCGCAATTATACATTTAATACGCGATAGAAAACAAAATA
TAGCGCGCAAACTAGGATAAATTATCGCGCGCGGTGTCATCTATGTTACTAGATCGACGCTGCAAGAATT
CAAGCTTGGAGGAATTCCAATCCCACAAAAATCTGAGCTTAACAGCACAGTTGCTCCTCTCAGAGCAGAA
TCGGGTATTCAACACCCTCATATCAACTACTACGTTGTGTATAACGGTCCACATGCCGGTATATACGATG
ACTGGGGTTGTACAAAGGCGGCAACAAACGGCGTTCCCGGAGTTGCACACAAGAAATTTGCCACTATTAC
AGAGGCAAGAGCAGCAGCTGACGCGTACACAACAAGTCAGCAAACAGACAGGTTGAACTTCATCCCCAAA
GGAGAAGCTCAACTCAAGCCCAAGAGCTTTGCTAAGGCCCTAACAAGCCCACCAAAGCAAAAAGCCCACT
GGCTCACGCTAGGAACCAAAAGGCCCAGCAGTGATCCAGCCCCAAAAGAGATCTCCTTTGCCCCGGAGAT
TACAATGGACGATTTCCTCTATCTTTACGATCTAGGAAGGAAGTTCGAAGGTGAAGGTGACGACACTATG
TTCACCACTGATAATGAGAAGGTTAGCCTCTTCAATTTCAGAAAGAATGCTGACCCACAGATGGTTAGAG
AGGCCTACGCAGCAAGTCTCATCAAGACGATCTACCCGAGTAACAATCTCCAGGAGATCAAATACCTTCC
CAAGAAGGTTAAAGATGCAGTCAAAAGATTCAGGACTAATTGCATCAAGAACACAGAGAAAGACATATTT
CTCAAGATCAGAAGTACTATTCCAGTATGGACGATTCAAGGCTTGCTTCATAAACCAAGGCAAGTAATAG
AGATTGGAGTCTCTAAAAAGGTAGTTCCTACTGAATCTAAGGCCATGCATGGAGTCTAAGATTCAAATCG
AGGATCTAACAGAACTCGCCGTCAAGACTGGCGAACAGTTCATACAGAGTCTTTTACGACTCAATGACAA
GAAGAAAATCTTCGTCAACATGGTGGAGCACGACACTCTGGTCTACTCCAAAAATGTCAAAGATACAGTC
TCAGAAGATCAAAGGGCTATTGAGACTTTTCAACAAAGGATAATTTCGGGAAACCTCCTCGGATTCCATT
GCCCAGCTATCTGTCACTTCATCGAAAGGACAGTAGAAAAGGAAGGTGGCTCCTACAAATGCCATCATTG
CGATAAAGGAAAGGCTATCATTCAAGATCTCTCTGCCGACAGTGGTCCCAAAGATGGACCCCCACCCACG
AGGAGCATCGTGGAAAAAGAAGAGGTTCCAACCACGTCTACAAAGCAAGTGGATTGATGTGACATCTCCA
CTGACGTAAGGGATGACGCACAATCCCACTATCCTTCGCAAGACCCTTCCTCTATATAAGGAAGTTCATT
TCATTTGGAGAGGACACGCTCGAGTATAAGAGCTCATTTTTACAACAATTACCAACAACAACAAACAACA
AACAACATTACAATTACATTTACAATTATCGATACAATGGTGGACGCTGTTGTAACAGTGTTTTTAGAGA
AAACCTTGAACATCCTCGAAGAAAAAGGCCGAACCGTATCGGACTACCGAAAACAGTTGGAAGATTTGCA
AAGCGAATTGAAATATATGCAGTCTTTTCTCAAGGATGCAGAGAGGCAGAAGAGAACTAATGAAACGTTG
CGTACTCTTGTTGCGGATTTACGAGAACTGGTTTACGAAGCTGAGGATATACTTGTGGATTGTCAGCTCG
CGGATGGTGATGATGGGAACGAGCAAAGGTCATCAAATGCGTGGCTTTCGCGGCTTCATCCTGCCCGGGT
TCCGTTGCAGTACAAGAAAAGCAAACGTTTGCAAGAGATCAATGAGAGGATAACGAAAATAAAGAGTCAA
GTAGAGCCTTATTTCGAATTCATAACGCCGAGTAATGTTGGAAGAGATAATGGAACTGATCGGTGGAGCT
CTCCGGTGTATGATCATACTCAGGTGGTTGGTTTGGAAGGAGATAAAAGAAAAATCAAGGAGTGGCTCTT
TCGATCAAACGACAGCCAGCTTTTGATAATGGCCTTTGTTGGGATGGGAGGGCTAGGTAAAACTACAATC
GCTCAAGAAGTGTTCAATGACAAAGAGATCGAACATCGTTTCGAAAGAAGGATATGGGTGTCTGTGTCCC
AGACTTTTACTGAAGAACAGATCATGAGAAGCATATTGAGGAACTTGGGGGACGCGAGTGTTGGAGATGA
TATTGGAACATTGCTGAGAAAAATCCAGCAGTATCTTTTGGGGAAAAGGTACTTGATAGTTATGGACGAT
GTATGGGACAAGAATTTGAGCTGGTGGGACAAGATCTACCAAGGACTGCCTAGAGGACAAGGAGGTAGCG
TTATCGTGACCACAAGGTCGGAATCTGTAGCGAAAAGGGTGCAAGCGAGAGACGACAAGACTCACCGTCC
AGAGCTCCTTAGTCCTGATAACAGTTGGCTGCTGTTTTGTAATGTGGCATTTGCAGCAAATGACGGTACT
TGTGAGCGTCCCGAGCTAGAGGATGTTGGCAAGGAGATTGTAACGAAATGCAAAGGTTTGCCTTTGACAA
TCAAAGCGGTTGGTGGGTTACTTCTGTGCAAAGACCATGTCTATCATGAATGGAGACGAATTGCAGAGCA
TTTTCAGGATGAGCTAAGAGGAAACACTTCTGAAACTGACAATGTTATGTCATCTCTGCAGTTGAGCTAC
GATGAACTCCCTTCCCACCTTAAGTCGTGCATTCTCACGCTTTCGCTCTATCCAGAGGACTGTGTTATAC
CAAAACAACAACTAGTACATGGATGGATCGGAGAAGGTTTTGTCATGTGGAGAAACGGAAGATCTGCAAC
TGAATCTGGAGAGGACTGCTTTTCCGGGCTCACAAACAGGTGTCTAATAGAAGTTGTAGACAAAACCTAT
AGCGGAACCATCATCACTTGCAAGATTCATGACATGGTTCGTGATTTGGTGATCGATATAGCCAAGAAGG
ATTCGTTCTCTAACCCGGAAGGCCTCAACTGTCGTCACCTTGGGATTAGTGGAAACTTTGATGAGAAGCA
GATCAAAGTTAACCATAAGCTGAGAGGCGTAGTGTCAACAACTAAGACAGGTGAAGTGAACAAGCTCAAC
TCAGACTTAGCTAAGAAATTCACAGACTGCAAATATCTTCGGGTTCTCGATATCTCGAAATCCATATTTG
ATGCTCCTCTGTCTGAGATTTTGGATGAGATTGCAAGCCTTCAACACTTAGCATGTCTTAGTTTGAGCAA
CACACATCCGTTGATCCAGTTTCCTCGTTCCATGGAAGATCTCCACAACCTTCAGATTCTAGACGCAAGC
TACTGTCAGAATCTGAAACAACTTCAACCTTGCATCGTCTTGTTCAAGAAACTCCTTGTACTTGACATGA
CGAACTGTGGATCCCTTGAATGCTTCCCCAAGGGTATCGGAAGTCTCGTGAAGCTCGAAGTTCTGTTGGG
ATTTAAGCCAGCCAGGTCCAACAATGGGTGCAAGCTCAGTGAAGTGAAAAATCTCACAAACCTTCGGAAA
CTTGGTCTTTCTCTGACTCGTGGCGATCAGATAGAAGAGGAGGAGCTTGATTCTTTGATAAACCTAAGCA
AGCTGATGTCCATTTCGATCAACTGCTATGATAGCTACGGCGATGATCTCATAACCAAAATAGACGCCCT
TACTCCTCCACACCAGCTCCATGAGCTTTCTCTACAATTCTATCCTGGAAAGTCGAGTCCATCGTGGTTG
AGTCCTCACAAGCTTCCGATGTTGAGGTACATGTCAATATGTTCAGGTAATTTGGTGAAAATGCAGGAAC
CATTCTGGGGAAACGAGAATACTCACTGGAGAATTGAAGGTTTAATGTTAAGTTCATTGTCGGACCTAGA
CATGGACTGGGAAGTGCTGCAACAGTCAATGCCGTACCTGAGGACCGTGACCGCAAACTGGTGTCCAGAG
CTAGAGTCTTTCGCGATTGAAGATGTTGGCTTTAGAGGCGGAGTGTGGATGAAAACACCATTGCACAGAA
CCGGTTCGATGGTGAGCAAGGGCGAGGAGCTGTTCACCGGGGTGGTGCCCATCCTGGTCGAGCTGGACGG
CGACGTAAACGGCCACAAGTTCAGCGTGTCCGGCGAGGGCGAGGGCGATGCCACCTACGGCAAGCTGACC
CTGAAGTTCATCTGCACCACCGGCAAGCTGCCCGTGCCCTGGCCCACCCTCGTGACCACCCTGACCTACG
GCGTGCAGTGCTTCAGCCGCTACCCCGACCACATGAAGCAGCACGACTTCTTCAAGTCCGCCATGCCCGA
AGGCTACGTCCAGGAGCGCACCATCTTCTTCAAGGACGACGGCAACTACAAGACCCGCGCCGAGGTGAAG
TTCGAGGGCGACACCCTGGTGAACAGCATCGAGCTGAAGGGCATCGACTTCAAGGAGGACGGCAACATCC
TGGGGCACAAGCTGGAGTACAACTACAACAGCCACAACGTCTATATCATGGCCGACAAGCAGAAGAACGG
CATCAAGGTGAACTTCAAGATCCGCCACAACATCGAGGACGGCAGCGTGCAGCTCGCCGACCACTACCAG
CAGAACACCCCCATCGGCGACGGCCCCGTGCTGCTGCCCGACAACCACTACCTGAGCACCCAGTCCGCCC
TGAGCAAAGACCCCAACGAGAAGCGCGATCACATGGTCCTGCTGGAGTTCGTGACCGCCGCCGGGATCAC
TCTCGGCATGGACGAGCTGTACAAGTGAGCTTGTCCTGCTTTAATGAGATATGCGAGAAGCCTATGATCG
CATGATATTTGCTTTCAATTCTGTTGTGCACGTTGTAAAAAACCTGAGCATGTGTAGCTCAGATCCTTAC
CGCCGGTTTCGGTTCATTCTAATGAATATATCACCCGTTACTATCGTATTTTTATGAATAATATTCTCCG
TTCAATTTACTGATTGTACCCTACTACTTATATGTACAATATTAAAATGAAAACAATATATTGTGCTGAA
TAGGTTTATAGCGACATCTATGATAGAGCGCCACAATAACAAACAATTGCGTTTTATTATTACAAATCCA
ATTTTAAAAAAAGCGGCAGAACCGGTCAAACCTAAAAGACTGATTACATAAATCTTATTCAAATTTCAAA
AGTGCCCCAGGGGCTAGTATCTACGACACACCGAGCGGCGAACTAATAACGCTCACTGAAGGGAACTCCG
GTTCCCCGCCGGCGCGCATGGGTGAGATTCCTTGAAGTTGAGTATTGGCCGTCCGCTCTACCGAAAGTTA
CGGGCACCATTCAACCCGGTCCAGCACGGCGGCCGGGTAACCGACTTGCTGCCCCGAGAATTATGCAGCA
TTTTTTTGGTGTATGTGGGCCCCAAATGAAGTGCAGGTCAAACCTTGACAGTGACGACAAATCGTTGGGC
GGGTCCAGGGCGAATTTTGCGACAACATGTCGAGGCTCAGCAGGACCGCTACTAGAGGATGCACATGTGA
CCGA
